>Addgene plasmid #31862 | psiCHECK-2-Sal4-wt_3'UTR | addgene partial sequence | sequence record 36999 | psiCHECK2-F 5'-GTCCGCAACTACAACGCCTACCTT-3'
AGTTCTCGAGTCCGACCCTGGGTTCTTTTCCAACGCTATTGTCGAGGGAGCTAAGAAGTTCCCTAACACC
GAGTTCGTGAAGGTGAAGGGCCTCCACTTCAGCCAGGAGGACGCTCCAGATGAAATGGGTAAGTACATCA
AGAGCTTCGTGGAGCGCGTGCTGAAGAACGAGCAGTAATTCTAGGCGATCGCTCGAGGGAGGAAGAGGAG
AGGAGTCTTCTGCAGGGAGATTCTAGAATCTGCTTTATTCTTTAGTTTTTTTTTTTTTTTTTTTCTTAAC
CCACCTCCTTTTTTTATCTTCTTCCTCTTCCTGATATGCAAGTGATGTGGCTTGTGACCATAGCCTTGGG
CAATCCTACAATCACGAGAGTTGCTATGCTGCTTTCCAAAAAAAAGATGAAAAATGGAGGAAAAGTGAAA
AACAACAAAAACAAACCAAAAAAAATAATGATAAAAAGCCAGACTTTTTATTTTTGTTTTTAAACCATTT
TGGAAAGAAGCGGGTTTTGAAAAATAGTTCTGTTAATTTGGGACAAATTATATTCTAGAAGCTTTGTGTG
ACCTCATGGCTGTTTCCAAAGACTGTCATCAACCTGTTTCGAAGTGAAACAGTTGGGACTCATTGGACCA
CAGTGGAAGTGACAACTCCTTAACCCAGTCCTGGGGTGAGGGTGTGGTGTCCTTCTGTGGTGACTAATGC
GGGTAAATGTAGGGACCTGGTTTTATGCCT
