[The description below was written by a language model from this plasmid's Addgene catalogue record.]
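Description:
psiCHECK-2-Sal4-wt_3'UTR is a mammalian dual-luciferase reporter plasmid built on the psiCHECK-2 backbone (about 6.3 kb without insert). It carries roughly 1.7 kb of the wild-type 3' untranslated region of the mouse gene recorded as "Sal4" (presumably Sall4, although the record uses only the shorter name). The UTR fragment was inserted between the XhoI and NotI sites, both of which remain intact. This places it immediately downstream of the backbone's luciferase coding sequence, so the reporter transcript, driven by the SV40 promoter, ends in the Sal4 3'UTR. The record lists luciferase as an N-terminal "fusion", but because the insert is an untranslated region, the linkage is at the mRNA level rather than as a fusion protein. The plasmid is maintained in E. coli as a high-copy, ampicillin-selected construct. No feature table is provided, so the origin of replication and other backbone elements are not itemised in the record.

In the psiCHECK-2 design, the luciferase next to the cloning site is generally Renilla luciferase. A second, independently expressed firefly luciferase on the same plasmid serves as an internal normalisation control. Sequences in the cloned UTR that reduce mRNA stability or translation, such as microRNA binding sites, therefore lower the Renilla-to-firefly ratio after transfection. The associated publication concerns opposing microRNA families that regulate self-renewal in mouse embryonic stem cells, which fits use of this construct to test whether the Sal4 3'UTR is a direct microRNA target. The "wt" label suggests it is meant to be compared with versions carrying mutated sites, though the record does not describe any such companion constructs.
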