Addgene plasmid #31862: psiCHECK-2-Sal4-wt_3'UTR
Depositing lab: Robert Blelloch. Depositing organization: University of California, San Francisco (UCSF). Publication: Opposing microRNA families regulate self-renewal in mouse embryonic stem cells. Melton C, Judson RL, Blelloch R. Nature. 2010 Feb 4;463(7281):621-6. Epub 2010 Jan 6. 10.1038/nature08725 PubMed 20054295.
Backbone
  Vector backbone: psiCHECK-2
  Backbone size w/o insert (bp): 6273
  Vector type: Mammalian Expression, Luciferase
Growth in bacteria
  Bacterial resistance: Ampicillin, 100 μg/mL
  Growth temperature: 37°C
  Growth strain: DH5alpha
  Copy number: High Copy
Gene/Insert
  Gene/Insert name: Sal4 wild-type 3'UTR
  Species: M. musculus (mouse)
  Insert size (bp): 1700
  Promoter: SV40
  Tag / fusion protein: Luciferase (N terminal on backbone)
  Cloning method: Restriction Enzyme; 5′ cloning site XhoI (not destroyed); 3′ cloning site NotI (not destroyed)
  Sequencing primers: 5′ psiCHECK2-F
Terms and licenses: Academic/Nonprofit Terms; Industry Terms: Not Available to Industry
How to cite: psiCHECK-2-Sal4-wt_3'UTR was a gift from Robert Blelloch (Addgene plasmid # 31862 ; http://n2t.net/addgene:31862 ; RRID:Addgene_31862)
